>Addgene plasmid #134447 | pFA6a-SRS-FLAG:HIS3MX6 | depositor full sequence | sequence record 258437 | Full Sequence
GAACGCGGCCGCCAGCTGAAGCTTCGTACGCTGCAGGTCGACGGATCCCCGGGTTAATTAACTGCCCGAA
ACCGGTGGTGGCGATTACAAGGACGACGATGACAAGTAAGGCGCGCCAGATCTGTTTAGCTTGCCTCGTC
CCCGCCGGGTCACCCGGCCAGCGACATGGAGGCCCAGAATACCCTCCTTGACAGTCTTGACGTGCGCAGC
TCAGGGGCATGATGTGACTGTCGCCCGTACATTTAGCCCATACATCCCCATGTATAATCATTTGCATCCA
TACATTTTGATGGCCGCACGGCGCGAAGCAAAAATTACGGCTCCTCGCTGCAGACCTGCGAGCAGGGAAA
CGCTCCCCTCACAGACGCGTTGAATTGTCCCCACGCCGCGCCCCTGTAGAGAAATATAAAAGGTTAGGAT
TTGCCACTGAGGTTCTTCTTTCATATACTTCCTTTTAAAATCTTGCTAGGATACAGTTCTCACATCACAT
CCGAACATAAACAACCATGGGTAGGAGGGCTTTTGTAGAAAGAAATACGAACGAAACGAAAATCAGCGTT
GCCATCGCTTTGGACAAAGCTCCCTTACCTGAAGAGTCGAATTTTATTGATGAACTTATAACTTCCAAGC
ATGCAAACCAAAAGGGAGAACAAGTAATCCAAGTAGACACGGGAATTGGATTCTTGGATCACATGTATCA
TGCACTGGCTAAACATGCAGGCTGGAGCTTACGACTTTACTCAAGAGGTGATTTAATCATCGATGATCAT
CACACTGCAGAAGATACTGCTATTGCACTTGGTATTGCATTCAAGCAGGCTATGGGTAACTTTGCCGGCG
TTAAAAGATTTGGACATGCTTATTGTCCACTTGACGAAGCTCTTTCTAGAAGCGTAGTTGACTTGTCGGG
ACGGCCCTATGCTGTTATCGATTTGGGATTAAAGCGTGAAAAGGTTGGGGAATTGTCCTGTGAAATGATC
CCTCACTTACTATATTCCTTTTCGGTAGCAGCTGGAATTACTTTGCATGTTACCTGCTTATATGGTAGTA
ATGACCATCATCGTGCTGAAAGCGCTTTTAAATCTCTGGCTGTTGCCATGCGCGCGGCTACTAGTCTTAC
TGGAAGTTCTGAAGTCCCAAGCACGAAGGGAGTGTTGTAAAGAGTACTGACAATAAAAAGATTCTTGTTT
TCAAGAACTTGTCATTTGTATAGTTTTTTTATATTGTAGTTGTTCTATTTTAATCAAATGTTAGCGTGAT
TTATATTTTTTTTCGCCTCGACATCATCTGCCCAGATGCGAAGTTAAGTGCGCAGAAAGTAATATCATGC
GTCAATCGTATGTGAATGCTGGTCGCTATACTGCTGTCGATTCGATACTAACGCCGCCATCCAGTTTAAA
CGAGCTCGAATTCATCGATGATATCAGATCCACTAGTGGCCTATGCGGCCGCGGATCTGCCGGTCTCCCT
ATAGTGAGTCGTATTAATTTCGATAAGCCAGGTTAACCTGCATTAATGAATCGGCCAACGCGCGGGGAGA
GGCGGTTTGCGTATTGGGCGCTCTTCCGCTTCCTCGCTCACTGACTCGCTGCGCTCGGTCGTTCGGCTGC
GGCGAGCGGTATCAGCTCACTCAAAGGCGGTAATACGGTTATCCACAGAATCAGGGGATAACGCAGGAAA
GAACATGTGAGCAAAAGGCCAGCAAAAGGCCAGGAACCGTAAAAAGGCCGCGTTGCTGGCGTTTTTCCAT
AGGCTCCGCCCCCCTGACGAGCATCACAAAAATCGACGCTCAAGTCAGAGGTGGCGAAACCCGACAGGAC
TATAAAGATACCAGGCGTTTCCCCCTGGAAGCTCCCTCGTGCGCTCTCCTGTTCCGACCCTGCCGCTTAC
CGGATACCTGTCCGCCTTTCTCCCTTCGGGAAGCGTGGCGCTTTCTCAATGCTCACGCTGTAGGTATCTC
AGTTCGGTGTAGGTCGTTCGCTCCAAGCTGGGCTGTGTGCACGAACCCCCCGTTCAGCCCGACCGCTGCG
CCTTATCCGGTAACTATCGTCTTGAGTCCAACCCGGTAAGACACGACTTATCGCCACTGGCAGCAGCCAC
TGGTAACAGGATTAGCAGAGCGAGGTATGTAGGCGGTGCTACAGAGTTCTTGAAGTGGTGGCCTAACTAC
GGCTACACTAGAAGGACAGTATTTGGTATCTGCGCTCTGCTGAAGCCAGTTACCTTCGGAAAAAGAGTTG
GTAGCTCTTGATCCGGCAAACAAACCACCGCTGGTAGCGGTGGTTTTTTTGTTTGCAAGCAGCAGATTAC
GCGCAGAAAAAAAGGATCTCAAGAAGATCCTTTGATCTTTTCTACGGGGTCTGACGCTCAGTGGAACGAA
AACTCACGTTAAGGGATTTTGGTCATGAGATTATCAAAAAGGATCTTCACCTAGATCCTTTTAAATTAAA
AATGAAGTTTTAAATCAATCTAAAGTATATATGAGTAAACTTGGTCTGACAGTTACCAATGCTTAATCAG
TGAGGCACCTATCTCAGCGATCTGTCTATTTCGTTCATCCATAGTTGCCTGACTCCCCGTCGTGTAGATA
ACTACGATACGGGAGGGCTTACCATCTGGCCCCAGTGCTGCAATGATACCGCGAGACCCACGCTCACCGG
CTCCAGATTTATCAGCAATAAACCAGCCAGCCGGAAGGGCCGAGCGCAGAAGTGGTCCTGCAACTTTATC
CGCCTCCATCCAGTCTATTAATTGTTGCCGGGAAGCTAGAGTAAGTAGTTCGCCAGTTAATAGTTTGCGC
AACGTTGTTGCCATTGCTACAGGCATCGTGGTGTCACGCTCGTCGTTTGGTATGGCTTCATTCAGCTCCG
GTTCCCAACGATCAAGGCGAGTTACATGATCCCCCATGTTGTGCAAAAAAGCGGTTAGCTCCTTCGGTCC
TCCGATCGTTGTCAGAAGTAAGTTGGCCGCAGTGTTATCACTCATGGTTATGGCAGCACTGCATAATTCT
CTTACTGTCATGCCATCCGTAAGATGCTTTTCTGTGACTGGTGAGTACTCAACCAAGTCATTCTGAGAAT
AGTGTATGCGGCGACCGAGTTGCTCTTGCCCGGCGTCAATACGGGATAATACCGCGCCACATAGCAGAAC
TTTAAAAGTGCTCATCATTGGAAAACGTTCTTCGGGGCGAAAACTCTCAAGGATCTTACCGCTGTTGAGA
TCCAGTTCGATGTAACCCACTCGTGCACCCAACTGATCTTCAGCATCTTTTACTTTCACCAGCGTTTCTG
GGTGAGCAAAAACAGGAAGGCAAAATGCCGCAAAAAAGGGAATAAGGGCGACACGGAAATGTTGAATACT
CATACTCTTCCTTTTTCAATATTATTGAAGCATTTATCAGGGTTATTGTCTCATGAGCGGATACATATTT
GAATGTATTTAGAAAAATAAACAAATAGGGGTTCCGCGCACATTTCCCCGAAAAGTGCCACCTGACGTCT
AAGAAACCATTATTATCATGACATTAACCTATAAAAATAGGCGTATCACGAGGCCCTTTCGTCTCGCGCG
TTTCGGTGATGACGGTGAAAACCTCTGACACATGCAGCTCCCGGAGACGGTCACAGCTTGTCTGTAAGCG
GATGCCGGGAGCAGACAAGCCCGTCAGGGCGCGTCAGCGGGTGTTGGCGGGTGTCGGGGCTGGCTTAACT
ATGCGGCATCAGAGCAGATTGTACTGAGAGTGCACCATATGGACATATTGTCGTTAGAACGCGGCTACAA
TTAATACATAACCTTATGTATCATACACATACGATTTAGGTGACACTATA
Features (pLannotate 1.2.2; 12 found; start..end, strand, type, name):
     83..106     +  CDS            FLAG: FLAG® epitope tag, followed by an enterokinase cleavage site
    163..506     +  promoter       TEF promoter: Ashbya gossypii TEF promoter
    507..1160    +  CDS            S. pombe his5: imidazoleglycerol-phosphate dehydratase, required for histidine biosynthesis; Schizosaccharomyces pombe his5; yeast auxotrophic marker; corresponds to S. cerevisiae HIS3
   1166..1363    +  terminator     TEF terminator: Ashbya gossypii TEF terminator
   1468..1486    -  promoter       T7 promoter: promoter for bacteriophage T7 RNA polymerase
   1508..1561    -  CDS            lacI (fragment): lac repressor; lacI; The lac repressor binds to the lac operator to inhibit transcription in E. coli. This inhibition can be relieved by adding lactose or isopropyl-β-D-thiogalactopyranoside (IPTG).
   1744..2332    -  rep_origin     ori: high-copy-number ColE1/pMB1/pBR322/pUC origin of replication
   2503..3363    -  CDS            AmpR: β-lactamase; bla; confers resistance to ampicillin, carbenicillin, and related antibiotics
   3364..3468    -  promoter       AmpR promoter: bla
   3563..3598    +  CDS            rop (fragment): Rop protein, which maintains plasmids at low copy number; rop
   3700..3751    +  misc_feature   bom (fragment): basis of mobility region from pBR322
   3814..2       +  promoter       SP6 promoter (across the origin): promoter for bacteriophage SP6 RNA polymerase
