>Addgene plasmid #134447 | pFA6a-SRS-FLAG:HIS3MX6 | addgene full sequence | sequence record 271136 | Addgene NGS Result
CCGGGAGCAGACAAGCCCGTCAGGGCGCGTCAGCGGGTGTTGGCGGGTGTCGGGGCTGGCTTAACTATGC
GGCATCAGAGCAGATTGTACTGAGAGTGCACCATATGGACATATTGTCGTTAGAACGCGGCTACAATTAA
TACATAACCTTATGTATCATACACATACGATTTAGGTGACACTATAGAACGCGGCCGCCAGCTGAAGCTT
CGTACGCTGCAGGTCGACGGATCCCCGGGTTAATTAACTGCCCGAAACCGGTGGTGGCGATTACAAGGAC
GACGATGACAAGTAAGGCGCGCCACTTCTAAATAAGCGAATTTCTTATGATTTATGATTTTTATTATTAA
ATAAGTTATAAAAAAAATAAGTGTATACAAATTTTAAAGTGACTCTTAGGTTTTAAAACGAAAATTCTTA
TTCTTGAGTAACTCTTTCCTGTAGGTCAGGTTGCTTTCTCAGGTATAGTATGAGGTCGCTCTTATTGACC
ACACCTCTACCGGCAGATCCGCTAGGGATAACAGGGTAATATAGATCTGTTTAGCTTGCCTCGTCCCCGC
CGGGTCACCCGGCCAGCGACATGGAGGCCCAGAATACCCTCCTTGACAGTCTTGACGTGCGCAGCTCAGG
GGCATGATGTGACTGTCGCCCGTACATTTAGCCCATACATCCCCATGTATAATCATTTGCATCCATACAT
TTTGATGGCCGCACGGCGCGAAGCAAAAATTACGGCTCCTCGCTGCAGACCTGCGAGCAGGGAAACGCTC
CCCTCACAGACGCGTTGAATTGTCCCCACGCCGCGCCCCTGTAGAGAAATATAAAAGGTTAGGATTTGCC
ACTGAGGTTCTTCTTTCATATACTTCCTTTTAAAATCTTGCTAGGATACAGTTCTCACATCACATCCGAA
CATAAACAACCATGGCAGAACCAGCCCAAAAAAAGCAAAAACAAACTGTTCAGGAGCGCAAGGCGTTTAT
CTCCCGTATCACTAATGAAACTAAAATTCAAATCGCTATTTCGCTGAATGGTGGTTATATTCAAATAAAA
GATTCGATTCTTCCTGCAAAGAAGGATGACGATGTAGCTTCCCAAGCTACTCAGTCACAGGTCATCGATA
TTCACACAGGTGTTGGCTTTTTGGATCATATGATCCATGCGTTGGCAAAACACTCTGGTTGGTCTCTTAT
TGTTGAATGTATTGGTGACCTGCACATTGACGATCACCATACTACCGAAGATTGCGGTATCGCATTAGGG
CAAGCGTTCAAAGAAGCAATGGGTGCTGTCCGTGGTGTAAAAAGATTCGGTACTGGGTTCGCACCATTGG
ATGAGGCGCTATCACGTGCCGTAGTCGATTTATCTAGTAGACCATTTGCTGTAATCGACCTTGGATTGAA
GAGAGAGATGATTGGTGATTTATCCACTGAAATGATTCCACACTTTTTGGAAAGTTTCGCGGAGGCGGCC
AGAATTACTTTGCATGTTGATTGTCTGAGAGGTTTCAACGATCACCACAGAAGTGAGAGTGCGTTCAAGG
CTTTGGCTGTTGCCATAAGAGAAGCTATTTCTAGCAATGGCACCAATGACGTTCCCTCAACCAAAGGTGT
TTTGATGTGAAGTACTGACAATAAAAAGATTCTTGTTTTCAAGAACTTGTCATTTGTATAGTTTTTTTAT
ATTGTAGTTGTTCTATTTTAATCAAATGTTAGCGTGATTTATATTTTTTTTCGCCTCGACATCATCTGCC
CAGATGCGAAGTTAAGTGCGCAGAAAGTAATATCATGCGTCAATCGTATGTGAATGCTGGTCGCTATACT
GCTGTCGATTCGATACTAACGCCGCCATCCAGTTTAAACGAGCTCGAATTCATCGATGATATCAGATCCA
CTAGTGGCCTATGCGGCCGCGGATCTGCCGGTCTCCCTATAGTGAGTCGTATTAATTTCGATAAGCCAGG
TTAACCTGCATTAATGAATCGGCCAACGCGCGGGGAGAGGCGGTTTGCGTATTGGGCGCTCTTCCGCTTC
CTCGCTCACTGACTCGCTGCGCTCGGTCGTTCGGCTGCGGCGAGCGGTATCAGCTCACTCAAAGGCGGTA
ATACGGTTATCCACAGAATCAGGGGATAACGCAGGAAAGAACATGTGAGCAAAAGGCCAGCAAAAGGCCA
GGAACCGTAAAAAGGCCGCGTTGCTGGCGTTTTTCCATAGGCTCCGCCCCCCTGACGAGCATCACAAAAA
TCGACGCTCAAGTCAGAGGTGGCGAAACCCGACAGGACTATAAAGATACCAGGCGTTTCCCCCTGGAAGC
TCCCTCGTGCGCTCTCCTGTTCCGACCCTGCCGCTTACCGGATACCTGTCCGCCTTTCTCCCTTCGGGAA
GCGTGGCGCTTTCTCATAGCTCACGCTGTAGGTATCTCAGTTCGGTGTAGGTCGTTCGCTCCAAGCTGGG
CTGTGTGCACGAACCCCCCGTTCAGCCCGACCGCTGCGCCTTATCCGGTAACTATCGTCTTGAGTCCAAC
CCGGTAAGACACGACTTATCGCCACTGGCAGCAGCCACTGGTAACAGGATTAGCAGAGCGAGGTATGTAG
GCGGTGCTACAGAGTTCTTGAAGTGGTGGCCTAACTACGGCTACACTAGAAGAACAGTATTTGGTATCTG
CGCTCTGCTGAAGCCAGTTACCTTCGGAAAAAGAGTTGGTAGCTCTTGATCCGGCAAACAAACCACCGCT
GGTAGCGGTGGTTTTTTTGTTTGCAAGCAGCAGATTACGCGCAGAAAAAAAGGATCTCAAGAAGATCCTT
TGATCTTTTCTACGGGGTCTGACGCTCAGTGGAACGAAAACTCACGTTAAGGGATTTTGGTCATGAGATT
ATCAAAAAGGATCTTCACCTAGATCCTTTTAAATTAAAAATGAAGTTTTAAATCAATCTAAAGTATATAT
GAGTAAACTTGGTCTGACAGTTACCAATGCTTAATCAGTGAGGCACCTATCTCAGCGATCTGTCTATTTC
GTTCATCCATAGTTGCCTGACTCCCCGTCGTGTAGATAACTACGATACGGGAGGGCTTACCATCTGGCCC
CAGTGCTGCAATGATACCGCGAGACCCACGCTCACCGGCTCCAGATTTATCAGCAATAAACCAGCCAGCC
GGAAGGGCCGAGCGCAGAAGTGGTCCTGCAACTTTATCCGCCTCCATCCAGTCTATTAATTGTTGCCGGG
AAGCTAGAGTAAGTAGTTCGCCAGTTAATAGTTTGCGCAACGTTGTTGCCATTGCTACAGGCATCGTGGT
GTCACGCTCGTCGTTTGGTATGGCTTCATTCAGCTCCGGTTCCCAACGATCAAGGCGAGTTACATGATCC
CCCATGTTGTGCAAAAAAGCGGTTAGCTCCTTCGGTCCTCCGATCGTTGTCAGAAGTAAGTTGGCCGCAG
TGTTATCACTCATGGTTATGGCAGCACTGCATAATTCTCTTACTGTCATGCCATCCGTAAGATGCTTTTC
TGTGACTGGTGAGTACTCAACCAAGTCATTCTGAGAATAGTGTATGCGGCGACCGAGTTGCTCTTGCCCG
GCGTCAATACGGGATAATACCGCGCCACATAGCAGAACTTTAAAAGTGCTCATCATTGGAAAACGTTCTT
CGGGGCGAAAACTCTCAAGGATCTTACCGCTGTTGAGATCCAGTTCGATGTAACCCACTCGTGCACCCAA
CTGATCTTCAGCATCTTTTACTTTCACCAGCGTTTCTGGGTGAGCAAAAACAGGAAGGCAAAATGCCGCA
AAAAAGGGAATAAGGGCGACACGGAAATGTTGAATACTCATACTCTTCCTTTTTCAATATTATTGAAGCA
TTTATCAGGGTTATTGTCTCATGAGCGGATACATATTTGAATGTATTTAGAAAAATAAACAAATAGGGGT
TCCGCGCACATTTCCCCGAAAAGTGCCACCTGACGTCTAAGAAACCATTATTATCATGACATTAACCTAT
AAAAATAGGCGTATCACGAGGCCCTTTCGTCTCGCGCGTTTCGGTGATGACGGTGAAAACCTCTGACACA
TGCAGCTCCCGGAGACGGTCACAGCTTGTCTGTAAGCGGATG
Features (pLannotate 1.2.2; 13 found; start..end, strand, type, name):
     56..107     +  misc_feature   bom (fragment): basis of mobility region from pBR322
    170..188     +  promoter       SP6 promoter: promoter for bacteriophage SP6 RNA polymerase
    269..292     +  CDS            FLAG: FLAG® epitope tag, followed by an enterokinase cleavage site
    316..503     +  terminator     ADH1 terminator: S. cerevisiae ADH1; transcription terminator for the S. cerevisiae alcohol dehydrogenase 1 (ADH1) gene
    578..921     +  promoter       TEF promoter: Ashbya gossypii TEF promoter
    964..1617    +  CDS            HIS3: HIS7_YEAST - Experimental evidence at protein level: Swiss-Prot protein existence level 1. From Saccharomyces cerevisiae (strain ATCC 204508 / S288c) (Baker's yeast).
   1624..1821    +  terminator     TEF terminator: Ashbya gossypii TEF terminator
   1926..1944    -  promoter       T7 promoter: promoter for bacteriophage T7 RNA polymerase
   1966..2019    -  CDS            lacI (fragment): lac repressor; lacI; The lac repressor binds to the lac operator to inhibit transcription in E. coli. This inhibition can be relieved by adding lactose or isopropyl-β-D-thiogalactopyranoside (IPTG).
   2202..2790    -  rep_origin     ori: high-copy-number ColE1/pMB1/pBR322/pUC origin of replication
   2961..3821    -  CDS            AmpR: β-lactamase; bla; confers resistance to ampicillin, carbenicillin, and related antibiotics
   3822..3926    -  promoter       AmpR promoter: bla
   4021..4056    +  CDS            rop (fragment): Rop protein, which maintains plasmids at low copy number; rop
