>Addgene plasmid #134447 | pFA6a-SRS-FLAG:HIS3MX6 Sequencing Result | analyzer sequence | sequence record 264209
TCAGAGCAGATTGTACTGAGAGTGCACCATATGGACATATTGTCGTTAGAACGCGGCTACAATTAATACA
TAACCTTATGTATCATACACATACGATTTAGGTGACACTATAGAACGCGGCCGCCAGCTGAAGCTTCGTA
CGCTGCAGGTCGACGGATCCCCGGGTTAATTAACTGCCCGAAACCGGTGGTGGCTAAGGCGCGCCAGATC
TGTTTAGCTTGCCTCGTCCCCGCCGGGTCACCCGGCCAGCGACATGGAGGCCCAGAATACCCTCCTTGAC
AGTCTTGACGTGCGCAGCTCAGGGGCATGATGTGACTGTCGCCCGTACATTTAGCCCATACATCCCCATG
TATAATCATTTGCATCCATACATTTTGATGGCCGCACGGCGCGAAGCAAAAATTACGGCTCCTCGCTGCA
GACCTGCGAGCAGGGAAACGCTCCCCTCACAGACGCGTTGAATTGTCCCCACGCCGCGCCCCTGTAGAGA
AATATAAAAGGTTAGGATTTGCCACTGAGGTTCTTCTTTCATATACTTCCTTTTAAAATCTTGCTAGGAT
ACAGTTCTCACATCACATCCGAACATAAACAACCATGGCAGAACCAGCCCAAAAAAAGCAAAAACAAACT
GTTCAGGAGCGCAAGGCGTTTATCTCCCGTATCACTAATGAAACTAAAATTCAAATCGCTATTTCGCTGA
ATGGTGGTTATATTCAAATAAAAGATTCGATTCTTCCTGCAAAGAAGGATGACGATGTAGCTTCCCAAGC
TACTCAGTCACAGGTCATCGATATTCACACAGGTGTTGGCTTTTTGGATCATATGATCCATGCGTTGGCA
AAACACTCTGGTTGGTCTCTTATTGTTGAATGTATTGGTGACCTGCACATTGACGATCACCATACTACCG
AAGATTGCGGTATCGCATTAGGGCAAGCGTTCAAAGAAGCAATGGGTGCTGTCCGTGGTGTAAAAAGATT
CGGTACTGGGTTCGCACCATTGGATGAGGCGCTATCACGTGCCGTAGTCGATTTATCTAGTAGACCATTT
GCTGTAATCGACCTTGGATTGAAGAGAGAGATGATTGGTGATTTATCCACTGAAATGATTCCACACTTTT
TGGAAAGTTTCGCGGAGGCGGCCAGAATTACTTTGCATGTTGATTGTCTGAGAGGTTTCAACGATCACCA
CAGAAGTGAGAGTGCGTTCAAGGCTTTGGCTGTTGCCATAAGAGAAGCTATTTCTAGCAATGGCACCAAT
GACGTTCCCTCAACCAAAGGTGTTTTGATGTGAAGTACTGACAATAAAAAGATTCTTGTTTTCAAGAACT
TGTCATTTGTATAGTTTTTTTATATTGTAGTTGTTCTATTTTAATCAAATGTTAGCGTGATTTATATTTT
TTTTCGCCTCGACATCATCTGCCCAGATGCGAAGTTAAGTGCGCAGAAAGTAATATCATGCGTCAATCGT
ATGTGAATGCTGGTCGCTATACTGCTGTCGATTCGATACTAACGCCGCCATCCAGTTTAAACGAGCTCGA
ATTCATCGATGATATCAGATCCACTAGTGGCCTATGCGGCCGCGGATCTGCCGGTCTCCCTATAGTGAGT
CGTATTAATTTCGATAAGCCAGGTTAACCTGCATTAATGAATCGGCCAACGCGCGGGGAGAGGCGGTTTG
CGTATTGGGCGCTCTTCCGCTTCCTCGCTCACTGACTCGCTGCGCTCGGTCGTTCGGCTGCGGCGAGCGG
TATCAGCTCACTCAAAGGCGGTAATACGGTTATCCACAGAATCAGGGGATAACGCAGGAAAGAACATGTG
AGCAAAAGGCCAGCAAAAGGCCAGGAACCGTAAAAAGGCCGCGTTGCTGGCGTTTTTCCATAGGCTCCGC
CCCCCTGACGAGCATCACAAAAATCGACGCTCAAGTCAGAGGTGGCGAAACCCGACAGGACTATAAAGAT
ACCAGGCGTTTCCCCCTGGAAGCTCCCTCGTGCGCTCTCCTGTTCCGACCCTGCCGCTTACCGGATACCT
GTCCGCCTTTCTCCCTTCGGGAAGCGTGGCGCTTTCTCATAGCTCACGCTGTAGGTATCTCAGTTCGGTG
TAGGTCGTTCGCTCCAAGCTGGGCTGTGTGCACGAACCCCCCGTTCAGCCCGACCGCTGCGCCTTATCCG
GTAACTATCGTCTTGAGTCCAACCCGGTAAGACACGACTTATCGCCACTGGCAGCAGCCACTGGTAACAG
GATTAGCAGAGCGAGGTATGTAGGCGGTGCTACAGAGTTCTTGAAGTGGTGGCCTAACTACGGCTACACT
AGAAGAACAGTATTTGGTATCTGCGCTCTGCTGAAGCCAGTTACCTTCGGAAAAAGAGTTGGTAGCTCTT
GATCCGGCAAACAAACCACCGCTGGTAGCGGTGGTTTTTTTGTTTGCAAGCAGCAGATTACGCGCAGAAA
AAAAGGATCTCAAGAAGATCCTTTGATCTTTTCTACGGGGTCTGACGCTCAGTGGAACGAAAACTCACGT
TAAGGGATTTTGGTCATGAGATTATCAAAAAGGATCTTCACCTAGATCCTTTTAAATTAAAAATGAAGTT
TTAAATCAATCTAAAGTATATATGAGTAAACTTGGTCTGACAGTTACCAATGCTTAATCAGTGAGGCACC
TATCTCAGCGATCTGTCTATTTCGTTCATCCATAGTTGCCTGACTCCCCGTCGTGTAGATAACTACGATA
CGGGAGGGCTTACCATCTGGCCCCAGTGCTGCAATGATACCGCGAGACCCACGCTCACCGGCTCCAGATT
TATCAGCAATAAACCAGCCAGCCGGAAGGGCCGAGCGCAGAAGTGGTCCTGCAACTTTATCCGCCTCCAT
CCAGTCTATTAATTGTTGCCGGGAAGCTAGAGTAAGTAGTTCGCCAGTTAATAGTTTGCGCAACGTTGTT
GCCATTGCTACAGGCATCGTGGTGTCACGCTCGTCGTTTGGTATGGCTTCATTCAGCTCCGGTTCCCAAC
GATCAAGGCGAGTTACATGATCCCCCATGTTGTGCAAAAAAGCGGTTAGCTCCTTCGGTCCTCCGATCGT
TGTCAGAAGTAAGTTGGCCGCAGTGTTATCACTCATGGTTATGGCAGCACTGCATAATTCTCTTACTGTC
ATGCCATCCGTAAGATGCTTTTCTGTGACTGGTGAGTACTCAACCAAGTCATTCTGAGAATAGTGTATGC
GGCGACCGAGTTGCTCTTGCCCGGCGTCAATACGGGATAATACCGCGCCACATAGCAGAACTTTAAAAGT
GCTCATCATTGGAAAACGTTCTTCGGGGCGAAAACTCTCAAGGATCTTACCGCTGTTGAGATCCAGTTCG
ATGTAACCCACTCGTGCACCCAACTGATCTTCAGCATCTTTTACTTTCACCAGCGTTTCTGGGTGAGCAA
AAACAGGAAGGCAAAATGCCGCAAAAAAGGGAATAAGGGCGACACGGAAATGTTGAATACTCATACTCTT
CCTTTTTCAATATTATTGAAGCATTTATCAGGGTTATTGTCTCATGAGCGGATACATATTTGAATGTATT
TAGAAAAATAAACAAATAGGGGTTCCGCGCACATTTCCCCGAAAAGTGCCACCTGACGTCTAAGAAACCA
TTATTATCATGACATTAACCTATAAAAATAGGCGTATCACGAGGCCCTTTCGTCTCGCGCGTTTCGGTGA
TGACGGTGAAAACCTCTGACACATGCAGCTCCCGGAGACGGTCACAGCTTGTCTGTAAGCGGATGCCGGG
AGCAGACAAGCCCGTCAGGGCGCGTCAGCGGGTGTTGGCGGGTGTCGGGGCTGGCTTAACTATGCGGCA
Features (pLannotate 1.2.2; 11 found; start..end, strand, type, name):
     96..114     +  promoter       SP6 promoter: promoter for bacteriophage SP6 RNA polymerase
    251..594     +  promoter       TEF promoter: Ashbya gossypii TEF promoter
    637..1290    +  CDS            HIS3: HIS7_YEAST - Experimental evidence at protein level: Swiss-Prot protein existence level 1. From Saccharomyces cerevisiae (strain ATCC 204508 / S288c) (Baker's yeast).
   1297..1494    +  terminator     TEF terminator: Ashbya gossypii TEF terminator
   1599..1617    -  promoter       T7 promoter: promoter for bacteriophage T7 RNA polymerase
   1639..1692    -  CDS            lacI (fragment): lac repressor; lacI; The lac repressor binds to the lac operator to inhibit transcription in E. coli. This inhibition can be relieved by adding lactose or isopropyl-β-D-thiogalactopyranoside (IPTG).
   1875..2463    -  rep_origin     ori: high-copy-number ColE1/pMB1/pBR322/pUC origin of replication
   2634..3494    -  CDS            AmpR: β-lactamase; bla; confers resistance to ampicillin, carbenicillin, and related antibiotics
   3495..3599    -  promoter       AmpR promoter: bla
   3694..3729    +  CDS            rop (fragment): Rop protein, which maintains plasmids at low copy number; rop
   3831..33      +  misc_feature   bom (fragment) (across the origin): basis of mobility region from pBR322
