[The description below was written by a language model from this plasmid's Addgene catalogue record and pLannotate feature annotations shown in this document.]
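Description:
pFA6a-SRS-FLAG:HIS3MX6 is a template plasmid for PCR-based C-terminal tagging of yeast genes, built on the pFA6a-HIS3MX6 backbone. It is not meant to replicate in yeast: the feature tables show no yeast origin or centromere, only a high-copy ColE1/pUC-type origin and an ampicillin resistance gene (AmpR with its bla promoter) for propagation in E. coli. Short bom, rop and lacI fragments, along with flanking SP6 and T7 promoters, are backbone remnants with no evident role in the tagging function.

The payload is a synthetic SRS-FLAG tag cloned between retained PacI and AscI sites. The FLAG epitope is annotated, but the SRS element is not, and the record does not define it. The associated publication title indicates that the plasmid series supplies peptide tags for epitope-targeted enzymatic functionalization of yeast proteins. Downstream of the tag lies the HIS3MX6 marker: the Ashbya gossypii TEF promoter and terminator drive a histidine-biosynthesis gene. One table labels this gene S. cerevisiae HIS3 and the other S. pombe his5, its functional counterpart, which encodes imidazoleglycerol-phosphate dehydratase.

In typical use, the tag-plus-marker module is amplified with primers carrying homology to the 3′ end of a target gene. The product integrates by homologous recombination, fusing the tag in frame to the endogenous protein, and transformants are selected by histidine prototrophy.

The two sequence records differ. The sequenced 4,102 nt version contains an ADH1 terminator between FLAG and the marker, which would terminate the tagged transcript. The 3,830 nt depositor sequence lacks this annotation.
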