Addgene plasmid #134447: pFA6a-SRS-FLAG:HIS3MX6
Purpose: PCR-based C-terminal SRS-FLAG tag
Depositing lab: Robert Tomko. Depositing organization: Florida State University, Tallahassee. Publication: A suite of PCR-based peptide tagging plasmids to permit epitope-targeted enzymatic functionalization of yeast proteins. Nemec AA, Tomko RJ Jr. Yeast. 2020 May 13. doi: 10.1002/yea.3471. PubMed 32401365.
Backbone
  Vector backbone: pFA6a-HIS3MX6
  Vector type: PCR-based tagging in yeast
  Selectable markers: HIS3
Growth in bacteria
  Bacterial resistance: Ampicillin, 100 μg/mL
  Growth temperature: 37°C
  Growth strain: DH5alpha
  Copy number: High Copy
Gene/Insert
  Gene/Insert name: SRS-FLAG
  Species: Synthetic
  Cloning method: Restriction Enzyme; 5′ cloning site PacI (not destroyed); 3′ cloning site AscI (not destroyed)
Terms and licenses: Academic/Nonprofit Terms; Industry Terms
How to cite: pFA6a-SRS-FLAG:HIS3MX6 was a gift from Robert Tomko (Addgene plasmid # 134447 ; http://n2t.net/addgene:134447 ; RRID:Addgene_134447)
